>Addgene plasmid #128203 | pFH90 | addgene full sequence | sequence record 252917 | Addgene NGS Result
GGGTCTCAAGCATAATTTCTACTGTTGTAGATTTGTCTTCGCAGCTGGCACGACAGGTTTCCCGACTGGA
AAGCGGGCAGTGAGCGCAACGCAATTAATGTGAGTTAGCTCACTCATTAGGCACCCCAGGCTTTACACTT
TATGCTTCCGGCTCGTATGTTGTGTGGAATTGTGAGCGGATAACAATTTCACACAGGAAACAGCTATGAC
CATGATTACGCCAAGCTTGCATGCCTGCAGGTCGACTCTAGAGGATCCCCGGGTACCGAGCTCGAATTCA
CTGGCCGTCGTTTTACAACGTCGTGACTGGGAAAACCCTGGCGTTACCCAACTTAATCGCCTTGCAGCAC
ATCCCCCTTTCGCCAGCTGGCGTAATAGCGAAGAGGCCCGCACCGATCGCCCTTCCCAACAGTTGCGCAG
CCTGAATGGCGAATGGCGCCTGATGCGGTATTTTCTCCTTACGCATCTGTGCGGTATTTCACACCGCATA
TGGTGCACTCTCAGTACAATCTGCTCTGATGCCGCATAGTTAAGCCAGCCCCGACACCCGCCAACACCCG
CTGACGCGCCCTGACGGGCTTGTCTGCTCCCGGCATCCGCTTACAGACAAGCTGTGACGAAGACAATTTT
TTTTTCGCTTGAGACCGAGGCTAGGTGGAGGCTCAGTGATGATAAGTCTGCGATGGTGGATGCATGTGTC
ATGGTCATAGCTGTTTCCTGTGTGAAATTGTTATCCGCTCAGAGGGCACAATCCTATTCCGCGCTATCCG
ACAATCTCCAAGACATTAGGTGGAGTTCAGTTCGGCGTATGGCATATGTCGCTGGAAAGAACATGTGAGC
AAAAGGCCAGCAAAAGGCCAGGAACCGTAAAAAGGCCGCGTTGCTGGCGTTTTTCCATAGGCTCCGCCCC
CCTGACGAGCATCACAAAAATCGACGCTCAAGTCAGAGGTGGCGAAACCCGACAGGACTATAAAGATACC
AGGCGTTTCCCCCTGGAAGCTCCCTCGTGCGCTCTCCTGTTCCGACCCTGCCGCTTACCGGATACCTGTC
CGCCTTTCTCCCTTCGGGAAGCGTGGCGCTTTCTCATAGCTCACGCTGTAGGTATCTCAGTTCGGTGTAG
GTCGTTCGCTCCAAGCTGGGCTGTGTGCACGAACCCCCCGTTCAGCCCGACCGCTGCGCCTTATCCGGTA
ACTATCGTCTTGAGTCCAACCCGGTAAGACACGACTTATCGCCACTGGCAGCAGCCACTGGTAACAGGAT
TAGCAGAGCGAGGTATGTAGGCGGTGCTACAGAGTTCTTGAAGTGGTGGCCTAACTACGGCTACACTAGA
AGAACAGTATTTGGTATCTGCGCTCTGCTGAAGCCAGTTACCTTCGGAAAAAGAGTTGGTAGCTCTTGAT
CCGGCAAACAAACCACCGCTGGTAGCGGTGGTTTTTTTGTTTGCAAGCAGCAGATTACGCGCAGAAAAAA
AGGATCTCAAGAAGATCCTTTGATCTTTTCTACGGGGTCTGACGCTCTATTCAACAAAGCCGCCGTCCCG
TCAAGTCAGCGTAAATGGGTAGGGGGCTTCAAATCGTCCGCTCTGCCAGTGTTACAACCAATTAACAAAT
TCTGATTAGAAAAACTCATCGAGCATCAAATGAAACTGCAATTTATTCATATCAGGATTATCAATACCAT
ATTTTTGAAAAAGCCGTTTCTGTAATGAAGGAGAAAACTCACCGAGGCAGTTCCATAGGATGGCAAGATC
CTGGTATCGGTCTGCGATTCCGACTCGTCCAACATCAATACAACCTATTAATTTCCCCTCGTCAAAAATA
AGGTTATCAAGTGAGAAATCACCATGAGTGACGACTGAATCCGGTGAGAATGGCAAAAGCTTATGCATTT
CTTTCCAGACTTGTTCAACAGGCCAGCCATTACGCTCGTCATCAAAATCACTCGCATCAACCAAACCGTT
ATTCATTCGTGATTGCGCCTGAGCGAGACGAAATACGCGATCGCTGTTAAAAGGACAATTACAAACAGGA
ATCGAATGCAACCGGCGCAGGAACACTGCCAGCGCATCAACAATATTTTCACCTGAATCAGGATATTCTT
CTAATACCTGGAATGCTGTTTTCCCGGGGATCGCAGTGGTGAGTAACCATGCATCATCAGGAGTACGGAT
AAAATGCTTGATGGTCGGAAGAGGCATAAATTCCGTCAGCCAGTTTAGTCTGACCATCTCATCTGTAACA
TCATTGGCAACGCTACCTTTGCCATGTTTCAGAAACAACTCTGGCGCATCGGGCTTCCCATACAATCGAT
AGATTGTCGCACCTGATTGCCCGACATTATCGCGAGCCCATTTATACCCATATAAATCAGCATCCATGTT
GGAATTTAATCGCGGCCTCGAGCAAGACGTTTCCCGTTGAATATGGCTCATAACACCCCTTGTATTACTG
TTTATGTAAGCAGACAGTTTTATTGTTCATGATGATATATTTTTATCTTGTGCAATGTAACATCAGAGAT
TTTGAGACACAACGTGGCTTTCCCCCGCCGCTCTAGAACTAGTGGATCCAAATAAAACGAAAGGCTCAGT
CGAAAGACTGGGCCTTTCGTTTTATCTGTTGTTTGTCGCATTATACGAGACGTCCAGGTTGGGATACCTG
AAACAAAACCCATCGTACGGCCAAGGAAGTCTCCAATAACTGTGATCCACCACAAGCGCCAGGGTTTTCC
CAGTCACGACGTTGTAAAACGACGGCCAGTCATGCATAATCCGCACGCATCTGGAATAAGGAAGTGCCAT
TCCGCCTGACCT
Features (pLannotate 1.2.2; 12 found; start..end, strand, type, name):
     41..83      +  CDS            lacI (fragment): lac repressor; lacI; The lac repressor binds to the lac operator to inhibit transcription in E. coli. This inhibition can be relieved by adding lactose or isopropyl-β-D-thiogalactopyranoside (IPTG).
     96..117     +  protein_bind   CAP binding site: CAP binding activates transcription in the presence of cAMP. E. coli catabolite activator protein
    132..162     +  promoter       lac promoter: promoter for the E. coli lac operon
    170..186     +  protein_bind   lac operator: The lac repressor binds to the lac operator to inhibit transcription in E. coli. This inhibition can be relieved by adding lactose or isopropyl-β-D-thiogalactopyranoside (IPTG). lac repressor encoded by lacI
    223..279     -  misc_feature   MCS: pUC18/19 multiple cloning site
    276..433     +  CDS            lacZα (fragment): LacZα fragment of β-galactosidase; lacZ fragment
    439..538     -  misc_feature   bom (fragment): basis of mobility region from pBR322
    892..1480    -  rep_origin     ori: high-copy-number ColE1/pMB1/pBR322/pUC origin of replication
   1616..2431    -  CDS            KanR: aminoglycoside phosphotransferase; aph(3')-Ia; confers resistance to kanamycin in bacteria or G418 (Geneticin®) in eukaryotes
   2547..2569    +  misc_feature   MCS (fragment): pBluescript multiple cloning site
   2569..2615    +  terminator     rrnB T1 terminator: transcription terminator T1 from the E. coli rrnB gene
   2717..2760    -  CDS            lacZα (fragment): LacZα fragment of β-galactosidase; lacZ fragment
