[The description below was written by a language model from this plasmid's Addgene catalogue record and pLannotate feature annotations shown in this document.]
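Description:
pFH90 is a small (about 2.8 kb) synthetic module plasmid from a modular cloning toolkit for plant genome editing, built in the commercial pTwist-Kan backbone. It is propagated in E. coli from a high-copy ColE1/pUC-type origin and selected with kanamycin through an aph(3')-Ia (KanR) cassette. A fragment of the pBR322 bom region and an rrnB T1 terminator are also detected in the backbone.

The catalogue entry describes the payload as a crRNA backbone for the FnCas12a and CmsI nucleases, intended to be combined with a separate TaU3 promoter module (pFH33). pFH90 therefore does not appear to carry its own plant promoter. Expression of the guide in plants would depend on joining this part to the U3 promoter, a small nuclear RNA promoter of the type commonly used to drive short guide RNAs through RNA polymerase III. The crRNA scaffold itself was not picked up by the automated annotation, so its position, the arrangement of its repeat sequence, and the way spacers are introduced are not stated in the record.

What the feature table does show is a bacterial lac cassette: a CAP binding site, lac promoter and lac operator followed by a pUC18/19 multiple cloning site and a lacZα fragment, with further short lacZα and lacI fragments elsewhere. Such a cassette is commonly used in modular cloning vectors as a blue/white screening dropout that is replaced during assembly, but the record does not confirm that role here. Overall, the plasmid serves as a building block for assembling Cas12a-type guide expression units for plant CRISPR experiments rather than as a standalone expression vector.
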