Addgene plasmid #128203: pFH90
Purpose: crRNA backbone for FnCas12a/CmsI nucleases, combine with TaU3 promoter module (pFH33)
Depositing lab: Vladimir Nekrasov. Depositing organization: Rothamsted Research. Publication: A modular cloning toolkit for genome editing in plants. Hahn F, Korolev A, Sanjurjo Loures L, Nekrasov V. BMC Plant Biol. 2020 Apr 23;20(1):179. doi: 10.1186/s12870-020-02388-2. PubMed 32326901.
Backbone
  Vector backbone: pTwist-Kan
  Backbone manufacturer: Twist Biosciences
  Vector type: Plant Expression, CRISPR, Synthetic Biology
Growth in bacteria
  Bacterial resistance: Kanamycin, 50 μg/mL
  Growth temperature: 37°C
  Growth strain: DH5alpha
  Copy number: High Copy
Gene/Insert
  Gene/Insert name: crRNA backbone for FnCas12a/CmsI nucleases, combine with TaU3 promoter module (pFH33)
  Species: Synthetic
Terms and licenses: Academic/Nonprofit Terms; Industry Terms: Not Available to Industry
How to cite: pFH90 was a gift from Vladimir Nekrasov (Addgene plasmid # 128203 ; http://n2t.net/addgene:128203 ; RRID:Addgene_128203)
